Addgene plasmid #122336: px335-sgRNA-EF(Cas9n)-Dhx15-L
Purpose: Expresses sgRNA targeting mouse Dhx15 and Cas9 nickase in mammalian cells
Depositing lab: Hiroshi Ochiai. Depositing organization: Hiroshima University. Publication: Genome-wide kinetic properties of transcriptional bursting in mouse embryonic stem cells. Ochiai H, Hayashi T, Umeda M, Yoshimura M, Harada A, Shimizu Y, Nakano K, Saitoh N, Liu Z, Yamamoto T, Okamura T, Ohkawa Y, Kimura H, Nikaido I. Sci Adv. 2020 Jun 17;6(25):eaaz6699. doi: 10.1126/sciadv.aaz6699. eCollection 2020 Jun. PubMed 32596448.
Backbone
  Vector backbone: px335
  Backbone size w/o insert (bp): 8427
  Total vector size (bp): 8447
  Modifications to backbone: We applied an optimized sgRNA design (sgRNA(F+E)) (Chen et al., Cell, 2013)
  Vector type: Mammalian Expression
Growth in bacteria
  Bacterial resistance: Ampicillin, 100 μg/mL
  Growth temperature: 37°C
  Growth strain: DH5alpha
  Copy number: High Copy
Gene/Insert
  Gene/Insert name: sgRNA for mouse Ddx15
  gRNA/shRNA sequence: TCAGTACTGTGAATATTCCT
  Species: Synthetic
  Cloning method: Restriction Enzyme; 5′ cloning site BbsI (destroyed during cloning); 3′ cloning site BbsI (destroyed during cloning)
  Sequencing primers: 5′ LKO1_5_primer
Terms and licenses: Academic/Nonprofit Terms; Industry Terms: Not Available to Industry
How to cite: px335-sgRNA-EF(Cas9n)-Dhx15-L was a gift from Hiroshi Ochiai (Addgene plasmid # 122336 ; http://n2t.net/addgene:122336 ; RRID:Addgene_122336)
