[The description below was written by a language model from this plasmid's Addgene catalogue record and pLannotate feature annotations shown in this document.]
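Description:
px335-sgRNA-EF(Cas9n)-Dhx15-L is a mammalian expression plasmid of about 8.4 kb, built on the px335 backbone, that delivers both a Streptococcus pyogenes Cas9 nickase and a single guide RNA from one vector. It is maintained in E. coli through a high-copy ColE1/pUC-type origin and selected with ampicillin via the β-lactamase gene. An f1 phage origin and a single annotated AAV2 ITR are also present as backbone remnants. No mammalian selection marker is annotated.

The guide cassette uses the human U6 RNA polymerase III promoter to transcribe a 20-nt synthetic spacer, cloned between BbsI sites that were destroyed in the process, fused to an S. pyogenes guide scaffold. The depositor replaced the standard scaffold with the optimized sgRNA(F+E) design. This probably explains why the annotation tool recognises the scaffold only as tracrRNA and gRNA scaffold fragments. The nickase is driven by a CMV enhancer/chicken β-actin promoter with a hybrid CBA/MVM intron and terminated by the bGH polyadenylation signal. The Cas9 coding region is annotated as overlapping N- and C-terminal portions, which together correspond to a continuous open reading frame, preceded by a short match to an epitope-tag sequence. The nickase mutation itself is not annotated and is known only from the catalogue description.

The stated purpose is targeting of mouse Dhx15, although the insert field names the gene as "Ddx15", an inconsistency within the record. Because a nickase cuts only one strand, such plasmids are normally used in pairs with offset guides. The "-L" suffix suggests this is the left member of such a pair, though the record does not say so. The associated study concerns transcriptional bursting in mouse embryonic stem cells.
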