Features (pLannotate 1.2.2; 18 found; start..end, strand, type, name):
    134..361     +  intron         hybrid intron: hybrid between chicken β-actin (CBA) and minute virus of mice (MMV) introns (Gray et al., 2011)
    382..409     +  CDS            3xHA (fragment): three tandem HA epitope tags
    442..2157    +  CDS            Cas9(N): N-terminal portion of Streptococcus pyogenes Cas9 (Zetsche et al., 2015)
   2044..4542    +  CDS            Cas9(C): C-terminal portion of Streptococcus pyogenes Cas9 (Zetsche et al., 2015)
   4609..4720    +  polyA_signal   bGH poly(A) signal: bovine growth hormone polyadenylation signal
   4825..4965    +  repeat_region  AAV2 ITR: inverted terminal repeat of adeno-associated virus serotype 2 inverted
   4970..5021    -  misc_feature   bom (fragment): basis of mobility region from pBR322
   5040..5495    +  rep_origin     f1 ori (sequence partly withheld): f1 bacteriophage origin of replication; arrow indicates direction of (+) strand synthesis
   5496..5545    -  misc_feature   bom (fragment): basis of mobility region from pBR322
   5647..5682    -  CDS            rop (fragment): Rop protein, which maintains plasmids at low copy number; rop
   5777..5881    +  promoter       AmpR promoter: bla
   5882..6742    +  CDS            AmpR: β-lactamase; bla; confers resistance to ampicillin, carbenicillin, and related antibiotics
   6913..7501    +  rep_origin     ori: high-copy-number ColE1/pMB1/pBR322/pUC origin of replication
   7563..7803    +  promoter       U6 promoter: RNA polymerase III promoter for human U6 snRNA
   7851..7918    +  misc_RNA       tracrRNA (fragment): trans-activating CRISPR RNA for the Streptococcus pyogenes CRISPR/Cas9 system
   7925..7968    +  misc_RNA       gRNA scaffold (fragment): guide RNA scaffold for the Streptococcus pyogenes CRISPR/Cas9 system
   8015..8300    +  enhancer       CMV enhancer: human cytomegalovirus immediate early enhancer; contains an 18-bp deletion relative to the standard CMV enhancer
   8302..133     +  promoter       chicken β-actin promoter (across the origin): No description available
>Addgene plasmid #122336 | px335-sgRNA-EF(Cas9n)-Dhx15-L | addgene full sequence | sequence record 252308 | Addgene NGS Result
GGGCGAGGGGCGGGGCGGGGCGAGGCGGAGAGGTGCGGCGGCAGCCAATCAGAGCGGCGCGCTCCGAAAG
TTTCCTTTTATGGCGAGGCGGCGGCGGCGGCGGCCCTATAAAAAGCGAAGCGCGCGGCGGGCGGGAGTCG
CTGCGCGCTGCCTTCGCCCCGTGCCCCGCTCCGCCGCCGCCTCGCGCCGCCCGCCCCGGCTCTGACTGAC
CGCGTTACTCCCACAGGTGAGCGGGCGGGACGGCCCTTCTCCTCCGGGCTGTAATTAGCTGAGCAAGAGG
TAAGGGTTTAAGGGATGGTTGGTTGGTGGGGTATTAATGTTTAATTACCTGGAGCACCTGCCTGAAATCA
CTTTTTTTCAGGTTGGACCGGTGCCACCATGTACCCATACGATGTTCCAGATTACGCTTCGCCGAAGAAA
AAGCGCAAGGTCGAAGCGTCCGACAAGAAGTACAGCATCGGCCTGGCCATCGGCACCAACTCTGTGGGCT
GGGCCGTGATCACCGACGAGTACAAGGTGCCCAGCAAGAAATTCAAGGTGCTGGGCAACACCGACCGGCA
CAGCATCAAGAAGAACCTGATCGGAGCCCTGCTGTTCGACAGCGGCGAAACAGCCGAGGCCACCCGGCTG
AAGAGAACCGCCAGAAGAAGATACACCAGACGGAAGAACCGGATCTGCTATCTGCAAGAGATCTTCAGCA
ACGAGATGGCCAAGGTGGACGACAGCTTCTTCCACAGACTGGAAGAGTCCTTCCTGGTGGAAGAGGATAA
GAAGCACGAGCGGCACCCCATCTTCGGCAACATCGTGGACGAGGTGGCCTACCACGAGAAGTACCCCACC
ATCTACCACCTGAGAAAGAAACTGGTGGACAGCACCGACAAGGCCGACCTGCGGCTGATCTATCTGGCCC
TGGCCCACATGATCAAGTTCCGGGGCCACTTCCTGATCGAGGGCGACCTGAACCCCGACAACAGCGACGT
GGACAAGCTGTTCATCCAGCTGGTGCAGACCTACAACCAGCTGTTCGAGGAAAACCCCATCAACGCCAGC
GGCGTGGACGCCAAGGCCATCCTGTCTGCCAGACTGAGCAAGAGCAGACGGCTGGAAAATCTGATCGCCC
AGCTGCCCGGCGAGAAGAAGAATGGCCTGTTCGGCAACCTGATTGCCCTGAGCCTGGGCCTGACCCCCAA
CTTCAAGAGCAACTTCGACCTGGCCGAGGATGCCAAACTGCAGCTGAGCAAGGACACCTACGACGACGAC
CTGGACAACCTGCTGGCCCAGATCGGCGACCAGTACGCCGACCTGTTTCTGGCCGCCAAGAACCTGTCCG
ACGCCATCCTGCTGAGCGACATCCTGAGAGTGAACACCGAGATCACCAAGGCCCCCCTGAGCGCCTCTAT
GATCAAGAGATACGACGAGCACCACCAGGACCTGACCCTGCTGAAAGCTCTCGTGCGGCAGCAGCTGCCT
GAGAAGTACAAAGAGATTTTCTTCGACCAGAGCAAGAACGGCTACGCCGGCTACATTGACGGCGGAGCCA
GCCAGGAAGAGTTCTACAAGTTCATCAAGCCCATCCTGGAAAAGATGGACGGCACCGAGGAACTGCTCGT
GAAGCTGAACAGAGAGGACCTGCTGCGGAAGCAGCGGACCTTCGACAACGGCAGCATCCCCCACCAGATC
CACCTGGGAGAGCTGCACGCCATTCTGCGGCGGCAGGAAGATTTTTACCCATTCCTGAAGGACAACCGGG
AAAAGATCGAGAAGATCCTGACCTTCCGCATCCCCTACTACGTGGGCCCTCTGGCCAGGGGAAACAGCAG
ATTCGCCTGGATGACCAGAAAGAGCGAGGAAACCATCACCCCCTGGAACTTCGAGGAAGTGGTGGACAAG
GGCGCTTCCGCCCAGAGCTTCATCGAGCGGATGACCAACTTCGATAAGAACCTGCCCAACGAGAAGGTGC
TGCCCAAGCACAGCCTGCTGTACGAGTACTTCACCGTGTATAACGAGCTGACCAAAGTGAAATACGTGAC
CGAGGGAATGAGAAAGCCCGCCTTCCTGAGCGGCGAGCAGAAAAAGGCCATCGTGGACCTGCTGTTCAAG
ACCAACCGGAAAGTGACCGTGAAGCAGCTGAAAGAGGACTACTTCAAGAAAATCGAGTGCTTCGACTCCG
TGGAAATCTCCGGCGTGGAAGATCGGTTCAACGCCTCCCTGGGCACATACCACGATCTGCTGAAAATTAT
CAAGGACAAGGACTTCCTGGACAATGAGGAAAACGAGGACATTCTGGAAGATATCGTGCTGACCCTGACA
CTGTTTGAGGACAGAGAGATGATCGAGGAACGGCTGAAAACCTATGCCCACCTGTTCGACGACAAAGTGA
TGAAGCAGCTGAAGCGGCGGAGATACACCGGCTGGGGCAGGCTGAGCCGGAAGCTGATCAACGGCATCCG
GGACAAGCAGTCCGGCAAGACAATCCTGGATTTCCTGAAGTCCGACGGCTTCGCCAACAGAAACTTCATG
CAGCTGATCCACGACGACAGCCTGACCTTTAAAGAGGACATCCAGAAAGCCCAGGTGTCCGGCCAGGGCG
ATAGCCTGCACGAGCACATTGCCAATCTGGCCGGCAGCCCCGCCATTAAGAAGGGCATCCTGCAGACAGT
GAAGGTGGTGGACGAGCTCGTGAAAGTGATGGGCCGGCACAAGCCCGAGAACATCGTGATCGAAATGGCC
AGAGAGAACCAGACCACCCAGAAGGGACAGAAGAACAGCCGCGAGAGAATGAAGCGGATCGAAGAGGGCA
TCAAAGAGCTGGGCAGCCAGATCCTGAAAGAACACCCCGTGGAAAACACCCAGCTGCAGAACGAGAAGCT
GTACCTGTACTACCTGCAGAATGGGCGGGATATGTACGTGGACCAGGAACTGGACATCAACCGGCTGTCC
GACTACGATGTGGACCATATCGTGCCTCAGAGCTTTCTGAAGGACGACTCCATCGACAACAAGGTGCTGA
CCAGAAGCGACAAGAACCGGGGCAAGAGCGACAACGTGCCCTCCGAAGAGGTCGTGAAGAAGATGAAGAA
CTACTGGCGGCAGCTGCTGAACGCCAAGCTGATTACCCAGAGAAAGTTCGACAATCTGACCAAGGCCGAG
AGAGGCGGCCTGAGCGAACTGGATAAGGCCGGCTTCATCAAGAGACAGCTGGTGGAAACCCGGCAGATCA
CAAAGCACGTGGCACAGATCCTGGACTCCCGGATGAACACTAAGTACGACGAGAATGACAAGCTGATCCG
GGAAGTGAAAGTGATCACCCTGAAGTCCAAGCTGGTGTCCGATTTCCGGAAGGATTTCCAGTTTTACAAA
GTGCGCGAGATCAACAACTACCACCACGCCCACGACGCCTACCTGAACGCCGTCGTGGGAACCGCCCTGA
TCAAAAAGTACCCTAAGCTGGAAAGCGAGTTCGTGTACGGCGACTACAAGGTGTACGACGTGCGGAAGAT
GATCGCCAAGAGCGAGCAGGAAATCGGCAAGGCTACCGCCAAGTACTTCTTCTACAGCAACATCATGAAC
TTTTTCAAGACCGAGATTACCCTGGCCAACGGCGAGATCCGGAAGCGGCCTCTGATCGAGACAAACGGCG
AAACCGGGGAGATCGTGTGGGATAAGGGCCGGGATTTTGCCACCGTGCGGAAAGTGCTGAGCATGCCCCA
AGTGAATATCGTGAAAAAGACCGAGGTGCAGACAGGCGGCTTCAGCAAAGAGTCTATCCTGCCCAAGAGG
AACAGCGATAAGCTGATCGCCAGAAAGAAGGACTGGGACCCTAAGAAGTACGGCGGCTTCGACAGCCCCA
CCGTGGCCTATTCTGTGCTGGTGGTGGCCAAAGTGGAAAAGGGCAAGTCCAAGAAACTGAAGAGTGTGAA
AGAGCTGCTGGGGATCACCATCATGGAAAGAAGCAGCTTCGAGAAGAATCCCATCGACTTTCTGGAAGCC
AAGGGCTACAAAGAAGTGAAAAAGGACCTGATCATCAAGCTGCCTAAGTACTCCCTGTTCGAGCTGGAAA
ACGGCCGGAAGAGAATGCTGGCCTCTGCCGGCGAACTGCAGAAGGGAAACGAACTGGCCCTGCCCTCCAA
ATATGTGAACTTCCTGTACCTGGCCAGCCACTATGAGAAGCTGAAGGGCTCCCCCGAGGATAATGAGCAG
AAACAGCTGTTTGTGGAACAGCACAAGCACTACCTGGACGAGATCATCGAGCAGATCAGCGAGTTCTCCA
AGAGAGTGATCCTGGCCGACGCTAATCTGGACAAAGTGCTGTCCGCCTACAACAAGCACCGGGATAAGCC
CATCAGAGAGCAGGCCGAGAATATCATCCACCTGTTTACCCTGACCAATCTGGGAGCCCCTGCCGCCTTC
AAGTACTTTGACACCACCATCGACCGGAAGAGGTACACCAGCACCAAAGAGGTGCTGGACGCCACCCTGA
TCCACCAGAGCATCACCGGCCTGTACGAGACACGGATCGACCTGTCTCAGCTGGGAGGCGACAGCCCCAA
GAAGAAGAGAAAGGTGGAGGCCAGCTAAGAATTCCTAGAGCTCGCTGATCAGCCTCGACTGTGCCTTCTA
GTTGCCAGCCATCTGTTGTTTGCCCCTCCCCCGTGCCTTCCTTGACCCTGGAAGGTGCCACTCCCACTGT
CCTTTCCTAATAAAATGAGGAAATTGCATCGCATTGTCTGAGTAGGTGTCATTCTATTCTGGGGGGTGGG
GTGGGGCAGGACAGCAAGGGGGAGGATTGGGAAGAGAATAGCAGGCATGCTGGGGAGCGGCCGCAGGAAC
CCCTAGTGATGGAGTTGGCCACTCCCTCTCTGCGCGCTCGCTCGCTCACTGAGGCCGGGCGACCAAAGGT
CGCCCGACGCCCGGGCTTTGCCCGGGCGGCCTCAGTGAGCGAGCGAGCGCGCAGCTGCCTGCAGGGGCGC
CTGATGCGGTATTTTCTCCTTACGCATCTGTGCGGTATTTCACACCGCATA
[95 nt withheld, positions 5022-5116]
T
[46 nt withheld, positions 5118-5163]
C
[141 nt withheld, positions 5165-5305]
CCTTTGACGTTGGAGTCCACGTTCTTT
[37 nt withheld, positions 5333-5369]
ACTCTATCTCGGGCTATTCTTTTGATTTATAAGGGATTTTGCCGATTTCGGTCTATTGGTTAAAAAATGA
GCTGATTTAACAAAAATTTAACGCGAATTTTAACAAAATATTAACGTTTACAATTTTATGGTGCACTCTC
AGTACAATCTGCTCTGATGCCGCATAGTTAAGCCAGCCCCGACACCCGCCAACACCCGCTGACGCGCCCT
GACGGGCTTGTCTGCTCCCGGCATCCGCTTACAGACAAGCTGTGACCGTCTCCGGGAGCTGCATGTGTCA
GAGGTTTTCACCGTCATCACCGAAACGCGCGAGACGAAAGGGCCTCGTGATACGCCTATTTTTATAGGTT
AATGTCATGATAATAATGGTTTCTTAGACGTCAGGTGGCACTTTTCGGGGAAATGTGCGCGGAACCCCTA
TTTGTTTATTTTTCTAAATACATTCAAATATGTATCCGCTCATGAGACAATAACCCTGATAAATGCTTCA
ATAATATTGAAAAAGGAAGAGTATGAGTATTCAACATTTCCGTGTCGCCCTTATTCCCTTTTTTGCGGCA
TTTTGCCTTCCTGTTTTTGCTCACCCAGAAACGCTGGTGAAAGTAAAAGATGCTGAAGATCAGTTGGGTG
CACGAGTGGGTTACATCGAACTGGATCTCAACAGCGGTAAGATCCTTGAGAGTTCTCGCCCCGAAGAACG
TTTTCCAATGATGAGCACTTTTAAAGTTCTGCTATGTGGCGCGGTATTATCCCGTATTGACGCCGGGCAA
GAGCAACTCGGTCGCCGCATACACTATTCTCAGAATGACTTGGTTGAGTACTCACCAGTCACAGAAAAGC
ATCTTACGGATGGCATGACAGTAAGAGAATTATGCAGTGCTGCCATAACCATGAGTGATAACACTGCGGC
CAACTTACTTCTGACAACGATCGGAGGACCGAAGGAGCTAACCGCTTTTTTGCACAACATGGGGGATCAT
GTAACTCGCCTTGATCGTTGGGAACCGGAGCTGAATGAAGCCATACCAAACGACGAGCGTGACACCACGA
TGCCTGTAGCAATGGCAACAACGTTGCGCAAACTATTAACTGGCGAACTACTTACTCTAGCTTCCCGGCA
ACAATTAATAGACTGGATGGAGGCGGATAAAGTTGCAGGACCACTTCTGCGCTCGGCCCTTCCGGCTGGC
TGGTTTATTGCTGATAAATCTGGAGCCGGTGAGCGTGGAAGCCGCGGTATCATTGCAGCACTGGGGCCAG
ATGGTAAGCCCTCCCGTATCGTAGTTATCTACACGACGGGGAGTCAGGCAACTATGGATGAACGAAATAG
ACAGATCGCTGAGATAGGTGCCTCACTGATTAAGCATTGGTAACTGTCAGACCAAGTTTACTCATATATA
CTTTAGATTGATTTAAAACTTCATTTTTAATTTAAAAGGATCTAGGTGAAGATCCTTTTTGATAATCTCA
TGACCAAAATCCCTTAACGTGAGTTTTCGTTCCACTGAGCGTCAGACCCCGTAGAAAAGATCAAAGGATC
TTCTTGAGATCCTTTTTTTCTGCGCGTAATCTGCTGCTTGCAAACAAAAAAACCACCGCTACCAGCGGTG
GTTTGTTTGCCGGATCAAGAGCTACCAACTCTTTTTCCGAAGGTAACTGGCTTCAGCAGAGCGCAGATAC
CAAATACTGTTCTTCTAGTGTAGCCGTAGTTAGGCCACCACTTCAAGAACTCTGTAGCACCGCCTACATA
CCTCGCTCTGCTAATCCTGTTACCAGTGGCTGCTGCCAGTGGCGATAAGTCGTGTCTTACCGGGTTGGAC
TCAAGACGATAGTTACCGGATAAGGCGCAGCGGTCGGGCTGAACGGGGGGTTCGTGCACACAGCCCAGCT
TGGAGCGAACGACCTACACCGAACTGAGATACCTACAGCGTGAGCTATGAGAAAGCGCCACGCTTCCCGA
AGGGAGAAAGGCGGACAGGTATCCGGTAAGCGGCAGGGTCGGAACAGGAGAGCGCACGAGGGAGCTTCCA
GGGGGAAACGCCTGGTATCTTTATAGTCCTGTCGGGTTTCGCCACCTCTGACTTGAGCGTCGATTTTTGT
GATGCTCGTCAGGGGGGCGGAGCCTATGGAAAAACGCCAGCAACGCGGCCTTTTTACGGTTCCTGGCCTT
TTGCTGGCCTTTTGCTCACATGTGAGGGCCTATTTCCCATGATTCCTTCATATTTGCATATACGATACAA
GGCTGTTAGAGAGATAATTGGAATTAATTTGACTGTAAACACAAAGATATTAGTACAAAATACGTGACGT
AGAAAGTAATAATTTCTTGGGTAGTTTGCAGTTTTAAAATTATGTTTTAAAATGGACTATCATATGCTTA
CCGTAACTTGAAAGTATTTCGATTTCTTGGCTTTATATATCTAGTGGAAAGGACGAAACACCGTCAGTAC
TGTGAATATTCCTGTTTAAGAGCTATGCTGGAAACAGCATAGCAAGTTTAAATAAGGCTAGTCCGTTATC
AACTTGAAAAAGTGGCACCGAGTCGGTGCTTTTTTGTTTTAGAGCTAGAAATAGCAAGTTAAAATAAGGC
TAGTCCGTTTTTAGCGCGTGCGCCAATTCTGCAGACAAATGGCTCTAGAGGTACCCGTTACATAACTTAC
GGTAAATGGCCCGCCTGGCTGACCGCCCAACGACCCCCGCCCATTGACGTCAATAGTAACGCCAATAGGG
ACTTTCCATTGACGTCAATGGGTGGAGTATTTACGGTAAACTGCCCACTTGGCAGTACATCAAGTGTATC
ATATGCCAAGTACGCCCCCTATTGACGTCAATGACGGTAAATGGCCCGCCTGGCATTGTGCCCAGTACAT
GACCTTATGGGACTTTCCTACTTGGCAGTACATCTACGTATTAGTCATCGCTATTACCATGGTCGAGGTG
AGCCCCACGTTCTGCTTCACTCTCCCCATCTCCCCCCCCTCCCCACCCCCAATTTTGTATTTATTTATTT
TTTAATTATTTTGTGCAGCGATGGGGGCGGGGGGGGGGGGNCGCGCGCCAGGCGGGGCGGGGCG
